>Addgene plasmid #140891 | pET11-His6-Pif6-sfGFP-ssrA | addgene full sequence | sequence record 296641 | Addgene NGS Result
TTCTTGAAGACGAAAGGGCCTCGTGATACGCCTATTTTTATAGGTTAATGTCATGATAATAATGGTTTCT
TAGACGTCAGGTGGCACTTTTCGGGGAAATGTGCGCGGAACCCCTATTTGTTTATTTTTCTAAATACATT
CAAATATGTATCCGCTCATGAGACAATAACCCTGATAAATGCTTCAATAATATTGAAAAAGGAAGAGTAT
GAGTATTCAACATTTCCGTGTCGCCCTTATTCCCTTTTTTGCGGCATTTTGCCTTCCTGTTTTTGCTCAC
CCAGAAACGCTGGTGAAAGTAAAAGATGCTGAAGATCAGTTGGGTGCACGAGTGGGTTACATCGAACTGG
ATCTCAACAGCGGTAAGATCCTTGAGAGTTTTCGCCCCGAAGAACGTTTTCCAATGATGAGCACTTTTAA
AGTTCTGCTATGTGGCGCGGTATTATCCCGTGTTGACGCCGGGCAAGAGCAACTCGGTCGCCGCATACAC
TATTCTCAGAATGACTTGGTTGAGTACTCACCAGTCACAGAAAAGCATCTTACGGATGGCATGACAGTAA
GAGAATTATGCAGTGCTGCCATAACCATGAGTGATAACACTGCGGCCAACTTACTTCTGACAACGATCGG
AGGACCGAAGGAGCTAACCGCTTTTTTGCACAACATGGGGGATCATGTAACTCGCCTTGATCGTTGGGAA
CCGGAGCTGAATGAAGCCATACCAAACGACGAGCGTGACACCACGATGCCTGCAGCAATGGCAACAACGT
TGCGCAAACTATTAACTGGCGAACTACTTACTCTAGCTTCCCGGCAACAATTAATAGACTGGATGGAGGC
GGATAAAGTTGCAGGACCACTTCTGCGCTCGGCCCTTCCGGCTGGCTGGTTTATTGCTGATAAATCTGGA
GCCGGTGAGCGTGGGTCTCGCGGTATCATTGCAGCACTGGGGCCAGATGGTAAGCCCTCCCGTATCGTAG
TTATCTACACGACGGGGAGTCAGGCAACTATGGATGAACGAAATAGACAGATCGCTGAGATAGGTGCCTC
ACTGATTAAGCATTGGTAACTGTCAGACCAAGTTTACTCATATATACTTTAGATTGATTTAAAACTTCAT
TTTTAATTTAAAAGGATCTAGGTGAAGATCCTTTTTGATAATCTCATGACCAAAATCCCTTAACGTGAGT
TTTCGTTCCACTGAGCGTCAGACCCCGTAGAAAAGATCAAAGGATCTTCTTGAGATCCTTTTTTTCTGCG
CGTAATCTGCTGCTTGCAAACAAAAAAACCACCGCTACCAGCGGTGGTTTGTTTGCCGGATCAAGAGCTA
CCAACTCTTTTTCCGAAGGTAACTGGCTTCAGCAGAGCGCAGATACCAAATACTGTCCTTCTAGTGTAGC
CGTAGTTAGGCCACCACTTCAAGAACTCTGTAGCACCGCCTACATACCTCGCTCTGCTAATCCTGTTACC
AGTGGCTGCTGCCAGTGGCGATAAGTCGTGTCTTACCGGGTTGGACTCAAGACGATAGTTACCGGATAAG
GCGCAGCGGTCGGGCTGAACGGGGGGTTCGTGCACACAGCCCAGCTTGGAGCGAACGACCTACACCGAAC
TGAGATACCTACAGCGTGAGCTATGAGAAAGCGCCACGCTTCCCGAAGGGAGAAAGGCGGACAGGTATCC
GGTAAGCGGCAGGGTCGGAACAGGAGAGCGCACGAGGGAGCTTCCAGGGGGAAACGCCTGGTATCTTTAT
AGTCCTGTCGGGTTTCGCCACCTCTGACTTGAGCGTCGATTTTTGTGATGCTCGTCAGGGGGGCGGAGCC
TATGGAAAAACGCCAGCAACGCGGCCTTTTTACGGTTCCTGGCCTTTTGCTGGCCTTTTGCTCACATGTT
CTTTCCTGCGTTATCCCCTGATTCTGTGGATAACCGTATTACCGCCTTTGAGTGAGCTGATACCGCTCGC
CGCAGCCGAACGACCGAGCGCAGCGAGTCAGTGAGCGAGGAAGCGGAAGAGCGCCTGATGCGGTATTTTC
TCCTTACGCATCTGTGCGGTATTTCACACCGCAATGGTGCACTCTCAGTACAATCTGCTCTGATGCCGCA
TAGTTAAGCCAGTATACACTCCGCTATCGCTACGTGACTGGGTCATGGCTGCGCCCCGACACCCGCCAAC
ACCCGCTGACACGCCCTGACGGGCTTGTCTGCTCCCGGCATCCGCTTACAGACAAGCTGTGACCGTCTCC
GGGAGCTGCATGTGTCAGAGGTTTTCACCGTCATCACCGAAACGCGCGAGGCAGCTGCGGTAAAGCTCAT
CAGCGTGGTCGTGAAGCGATTCACAGATGTCTGCCTGTTCATCCGCGTCCAGCTCGTTGAGTTTCTCCAG
AAGCGTTAATGTCTGGCTTCTGATAAAGCGGGCCATGTTAAGGGCGGTTTTTTCCTGTTTGGTCACTGAT
GCCTCCGTGTAAGGGGGATTTCTGTTCATGGGGGTAATGATACCGATGAAACGAGAGAGGATGCTCACGA
TACGGGTTACTGATGATGAACATGCCCGGTTACTGGAACGTTGTGAGGGTAAACAACTGGCGGTATGGAT
GCGGCGGGACCAGAGAAAAATCACTCAGGGTCAATGCCAGCGCTTCGTTAATACAGATGTAGGTGTTCCA
CAGGGTAGCCAGCAGCATCCTGCGATGCAGATCCGGAACATAATGGTGCAGGGCGCTGACTTCCGCGTTT
CCAGACTTTACGAAACACGGAAACCGAAGACCATTCATGTTGTTGCTCAGGTCGCAGACGTTTTGCAGCA
GCAGTCGCTTCACGTTCGCTCGCGTATCGGTGATTCATTCTGCTAACCAGTAAGGCAACCCCGCCAGCCT
AGCCGGGTCCTCAACGACAGGAGCACGATCATGCGCACCCGTGGCCAGGACCCAACGCTGCCCGAGATGC
GCCGCGTGCGGCTGCTGGAGATGGCGGACGCGATGGATATGTTCTGCCAAGGGTTGGTTTGCGCATTCAC
AGTTCTCCGCAAGAATTGATTGGCTCCAATTCTTGGAGTGGTGAATCCGTTAGCGAGGTGCCGCCGGCTT
CCATTCAGGTCGAGGTGGCCCGGCTCCATGCACCGCGACGCAACGCGGGGAGGCAGACAAGGTATAGGGC
GGCGCCTACAATCCATGCCAACCCGTTCCATGTGCTCGCCGAGGCGGCATAAATCGCCGTGACGATCAGC
GGTCCAATGATCGAAGTTAGGCTGGTAAGAGCCGCGAGCGATCCTTGAAGCTGTCCCTGATGGTCGTCAT
CTACCTGCCTGGACAGCATGGCCTGCAACGCGGGCATCCCGATGCCGCCGGAAGCGAGAAGAATCATAAT
GGGGAAGGCCATCCAGCCTCGCGTCGCGAACGCCAGCAAGACGTAGCCCAGCGCGTCGGCCGCCATGCCG
GCGATAATGGCCTGCTTCTCGCCGAAACGTTTGGTGGCGGGACCAGTGACGAAGGCTTGAGCGAGGGCGT
GCAAGATTCCGAATACCGCAAGCGACAGGCCGATCATCGTCGCGCTCCAGCGAAAGCGGTCCTCGCCGAA
AATGACCCAGAGCGCTGCCGGCACCTGTCCTACGAGTTGCATGATAAAGAAGACAGTCATAAGTGCGGCG
ACGATAGTCATGCCCCGCGCCCACCGGAAGGAGCTGACTGGGTTGAAGGCTCTCAAGGGCATCGGTCGAG
ATCCCGGTGCCTAATGAGTGAGCTAACTTACATTAATTGCGTTGCGCTCACTGCCCGCTTTCCAGTCGGG
AAACCTGTCGTGCCAGCTGCATTAATGAATCGGCCAACGCGCGGGGAGAGGCGGTTTGCGTATTGGGCGC
CAGGGTGGTTTTTCTTTTCACCAGTGAGACGGGCAACAGCTGATTGCCCTTCACCGCCTGGCCCTGAGAG
AGTTGCAGCAAGCGGTCCACGCTGGTTTGCCCCAGCAGGCGAAAATCCTGTTTGATGGTGGTTAACGGCG
GGATATAACATGAGCTGTCTTCGGTATCGTCGTATCCCACTACCGAGATATCCGCACCAACGCGCAGCCC
GGACTCGGTAATGGCGCGCATTGCGCCCAGCGCCATCTGATCGTTGGCAACCAGCATCGCAGTGGGAACG
ATGCCCTCATTCAGCATTTGCATGGTTTGTTGAAAACCGGACATGGCACTCCAGTCGCCTTCCCGTTCCG
CTATCGGCTGAATTTGATTGCGAGTGAGATATTTATGCCAGCCAGCCAGACGCAGACGCGCCGAGACAGA
ACTTAATGGGCCCGCTAACAGCGCGATTTGCTGGTGACCCAATGCGACCAGATGCTCCACGCCCAGTCGC
GTACCGTCTTCATGGGAGAAAATAATACTGTTGATGGGTGTCTGGTCAGAGACATCAAGAAATAACGCCG
GAACATTAGTGCAGGCAGCTTCCACAGCAATGGCATCCTGGTCATCCAGCGGATAGTTAATGATCAGCCC
ACTGACGCGTTGCGCGAGAAGATTGTGCACCGCCGCTTTACAGGCTTCGACGCCGCTTCGTTCTACCATC
GACACCACCACGCTGGCACCCAGTTGATCGGCGCGAGATTTAATCGCCGCGACAATTTGCGACGGCGCGT
GCAGGGCCAGACTGGAGGTGGCAACGCCAATCAGCAACGACTGTTTGCCCGCCAGTTGTTGTGCCACGCG
GTTGGGAATGTAATTCAGCTCCGCCATCGCCGCTTCCACTTTTTCCCGCGTTTTCGCAGAAACGTGGCTG
GCCTGGTTCACCACGCGGGAAACGGTCTGATAAGAGACACCGGCATACTCTGCGACATCGTATAACGTTA
CTGGTTTCACATTCACCACCCTGAATTGACTCTCTTCCGGGCGCTATCATGCCATACCGCGAAAGGTTTT
GCGCCATTCGATGGTGTCCGGGATCTCGACGCTCTCCCTTATGCGACTCCTGCATTAGGAAGCAGCCCAG
TAGTAGGTTGAGGCCGTTGAGCACCGCCGCCGCAAGGAATGGTGCATGCAAGGAGATGGCGCCCAACAGT
CCCCCGGCCACGGGGCCTGCCACCATACCCACGCCGAAACAAGCGCTCATGAGCCCGAAGTGGCGAGCCC
GATCTTCCCCATCGGTGATGTCGGCGATATAGGCGCCAGCAACCGCACCTGTGGCGCCGGTGATGCCGGC
CACGATGCGTCCGGCGTAGAGGATCGAGATCTCGATCCCGCGAAATTAATACGACTCACTATAGGGGAAT
TGTGAGCGGATAACAATTCCCCTCTAGAAATAATTTTGTTTAACTTTAAGAAGGAGATATACATATGCAT
CATCATCATCATCATGAAAACCTGTATTTTCAGGGCGGCTCCGCAGGTTCTGCTGGTATGATGTTCTTAC
CAACCGATTATTGTTGCAGGTTAAGCGATCAAGAGTATATGGAGCTTGTGTTTGAGAATGGCCAGATTCT
TGCAAAGGGCCAAAGATCCAACGTTTCTCTGCATAATCAACGTACCAAATCGATCATGGATTTGTATGAG
GCAGAGTATAACGAGGATTTCATGAAGAGTATCATCCATGGTGGTGGTGGTGCCATCACAAATCTCGGGG
ACACGCAGGTTGTTCCACAAAGTCATGTTGCTGCTGCCCATGAAACAAACATGTTGGAAAGCAATAAACA
TGTTGACCGTAAAGGAGAAGAACTTTTCACTGGTGTCGTCCCTATTCTGGTGGAACTGGATGGTGATGTC
AACGGTCATAAGTTTTCCGTGCGTGGCGAGGGTGAAGGTGACGCAACTAATGGTAAACTGACGCTGAAGT
TCATCTGTACTACTGGTAAACTGCCGGTACCTTGGCCGACTCTGGTAACGACGCTGACTTATGGTGTTCA
GTGCTTTGCTCGTTATCCGGACCATATGAAGCAGCATGACTTCTTCAAGTCCGCCATGCCGGAAGGCTAT
GTGCAGGAACGCACGATTTCCTTTAAGGATGACGGCACGTACAAAACGCGTGCGGAAGTGAAATTTGAAG
GCGATACCCTGGTAAACCGCATTGAGCTGAAAGGCATTGACTTTAAAGAAGATGGCAATATCCTGGGCCA
TAAGCTGGAATACAATTTTAACAGCCACAATGTTTACATCACCGCCGATAAACAAAAAAATGGCATTAAA
GCGAATTTTAAAATTCGCCACAACGTGGAGGATGGCAGCGTGCAGCTGGCTGATCACTACCAGCAAAACA
CTCCAATCGGTGATGGTCCTGTTCTGCTGCCAGACAATCACTATCTGAGCACGCAAAGCGTTCTGTCTAA
AGATCCGAACGAGAAACGCGATCATATGGTTCTGCTGGAGTTCGTAACCGCAGCGGGCATCACGCATGGT
ATGGATGAACTGTACAAAGCAGCAAACGACGAAAACTACGCTTTAGCAGCTTAAGGATCCGGCTGCTAAC
AAAGCCCGAAAGGAAGCTGAGTTGGCTGCTGCCACCGCTGAGCAATAACTAGCATAACCCCTTGGGGCCT
CTAAACGGGTCTTGAGGGGTTTTTTGCTGAAAGGAGGAACTATATCCGGATATCCCGCAAGAGGCCCGGC
AGTACCGGCATAACCAAGCCTATGCCTACAGCATCCAGGGTGACGGTGCCGAGGATGACGATGAGCGCAT
TGTTAGATTTCATACACGGTGCCTGACTGCGTTAGCAATTTAACTGTGATAAACTACCGCATTAAAGCTT
ATCGATGATAAGCTGTCAAACATGAGAA
Features (pLannotate 1.2.2; 23 found; start..end, strand, type, name):
    104..208     +  promoter       AmpR promoter: bla
    209..1069    +  CDS            AmpR: β-lactamase; bla; confers resistance to ampicillin, carbenicillin, and related antibiotics
   1240..1828    +  rep_origin     ori: high-copy-number ColE1/pMB1/pBR322/pUC origin of replication
   2014..2153    -  misc_feature   bom: basis of mobility region from pBR322
   2255..2446    -  CDS            rop: Rop protein, which maintains plasmids at low copy number; rop
   2463..2843    +  CDS            YPB1_ECOLX: Protein predicted: Swiss-Prot protein existence level 4. From Escherichia coli.
   3085..3709    -  CDS            TcR (fragment): tetracycline efflux protein; tet; confers resistance to tetracycline
   3724..3745    -  protein_bind   CAP binding site: CAP binding activates transcription in the presence of cAMP. E. coli catabolite activator protein
   3758..4840    -  CDS            lacI: lac repressor; lacI; The lac repressor binds to the lac operator to inhibit transcription in E. coli. This inhibition can be relieved by adding lactose or isopropyl-β-D-thiogalactopyranoside (IPTG).
   4841..4918    -  promoter       lacI promoter: lacI
   4926..5205    -  CDS            TcR (fragment): tetracycline efflux protein; tet; confers resistance to tetracycline
   5227..5245    +  promoter       T7 promoter: promoter for bacteriophage T7 RNA polymerase
   5246..5270    +  protein_bind   lac operator: The lac repressor binds to the lac operator to inhibit transcription in E. coli. This inhibition can be relieved by adding lactose or isopropyl-β-D-thiogalactopyranoside (IPTG). lac repressor encoded by lacI
   5285..5307    +  RBS            RBS: efficient ribosome binding site from bacteriophage T7 gene 10 (Olins and Rangwala, 1989)
   5316..5335    +  CDS            capTEV™ (fragment): composite tag for in vivo biotinylation, TEV protease cleavage, and 6xHis tagging
   5336..5356    +  CDS            TEV site: tobacco etch virus (TEV) protease recognition and cleavage site
   5378..5677    +  CDS            PIF6 (fragment): PIF6_ARATH - Also known as BHLH132, EN111, PIL2. Experimental evidence at protein level: Swiss-Prot protein existence level 1. From Arabidopsis thaliana (Mouse-ear cress).
   5678..6388    +  CDS            superfolder GFP: GFP variant that folds robustly even when fused to poorly folded proteins (Pédelacq et al., 2006)
   6392..6421    +  CDS            ssrA tag (LVA) (fragment): C-terminal peptide that mediates degradation in bacteria through the ClpXP and ClpAP proteases (McGinness et al., 2006) mutant LVA variant that confers accelerated degradation under some conditions (Andersen et al., 1998)
   6432..6481    +  CDS            SET1 (fragment): solubility-enhancement tag derived from T7 phage gene 10B
   6489..6536    +  terminator     T7 terminator: transcription terminator for bacteriophage T7 RNA polymerase
   6559..6663    -  CDS            TcR (fragment): tetracycline efflux protein; tet; confers resistance to tetracycline
   6711..6739    -  promoter       tet promoter: E. coli promoter for tetracycline efflux protein gene
