[The description below was written by a language model from this plasmid's Addgene catalogue record and pLannotate feature annotations shown in this document.]
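Description:
pET11-His6-Pif6-sfGFP-ssrA is a bacterial expression plasmid of about 6.75 kb built on the Novagen pET11a backbone for producing a tagged fluorescent fusion protein in E. coli. It is selected with ampicillin through the β-lactamase gene and its native promoter. Replication relies on a ColE1/pMB1-type origin accompanied by the bom region and the rop gene, which in pBR322-derived vectors holds copy number down; the catalogue entry itself lists copy number as unknown. Several disrupted fragments of the tetracycline resistance gene and its promoter are annotated around the expression cassette. These are non-functional remnants of the pBR322 ancestry.

The roughly 1.1 kb synthetic insert, assembled by Gibson cloning, is driven by a T7 promoter followed directly by a lac operator and the T7 gene 10 ribosome binding site. The plasmid also carries lacI, so transcription requires a host supplying T7 RNA polymerase and is repressed until relieved by IPTG or lactose. The open reading frame begins with a His6 tag and a TEV protease cleavage site, allowing affinity purification and tag removal. It continues with a fragment of Arabidopsis thaliana PIF6, then superfolder GFP, and ends with an ssrA-type degradation tag, which the annotation matches partially to the LVA variant and which targets proteins to ClpXP/ClpAP proteases. A T7 terminator closes the cassette; the short gene 10-derived fragment annotated just upstream of it is likely residual vector sequence.

The stated purpose is simply expression of PIF-sfGFP-ssrA in E. coli. The associated publication concerns lipid sponge droplets as programmable synthetic organelles. PIF6 is known as a light-dependent phytochrome-binding partner, but the record does not spell out how the fusion was used.
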