Addgene plasmid #140891: pET11-His6-Pif6-sfGFP-ssrA
Purpose: Expression of PIF-sfGFP-ssrA in E. coli
Depositing lab: Neal Devaraj. Depositing organization: University of California, San Diego (UCSD). Publication: Lipid sponge droplets as programmable synthetic organelles. Bhattacharya A, Niederholtmeyer H, Podolsky KA, Bhattacharya R, Song JJ, Brea RJ, Tsai CH, Sinha SK, Devaraj NK. Proc Natl Acad Sci U S A. 2020 Aug 4;117(31):18206-18215. doi: 10.1073/pnas.2004408117. Epub 2020 Jul 21. PubMed 32694212.
Backbone
  Vector backbone: pET11a
  Backbone manufacturer: Novagen
  Total vector size (bp): 6751
  Vector type: Bacterial Expression
Growth in bacteria
  Bacterial resistance: Ampicillin, 100 μg/mL
  Growth temperature: 37°C
  Growth strain: DH5alpha
  Copy number: Unknown
Gene/Insert
  Gene/Insert name: PIF-sfGFP-ssrA
  Species: Synthetic
  Insert size (bp): 1110
  Promoter: T7
  Cloning method: Gibson Cloning
  Sequencing primers: 5′ cggtgatgtcggcgatatag; 3′ tgctagttattgctcagcgg
Terms and licenses: Academic/Nonprofit Terms; Industry Terms: Not Available to Industry
How to cite: pET11-His6-Pif6-sfGFP-ssrA was a gift from Neal Devaraj (Addgene plasmid # 140891 ; http://n2t.net/addgene:140891 ; RRID:Addgene_140891)
